>Addgene plasmid #146152 | pAc5.1B-lambdaN-HA-Dm4E-T_1-510-Y10AL15A-V5His6_D | depositor full sequence | sequence record 288597 | Full Sequence
CTTCAAGGAATTAATTCTATATTCTAAAAACACAAATGATACTTCTAAAAAAAATCATGAATGGCATCAA
CTCTGAATCAAATCTTTGCAGATGCACCTACTTCTCATTTCCACTGTCACATCATTTTTCCAGATCTCGC
TGCCTGTTATGTGGCCCACAAACCAAGACACGTTTTATGGCCATTAAAGCTGGCTGATCGTCGCCAAACA
CCAAATACATATCAATATGTACATTCGAGAAAGAAGCGATCAAAGAAGCGTCTTCGGGCGAGTAGGAGAA
TGCGGAGGAGAAGGAGAACGAGCTGATCTAGTATCTCTCCACAATCCAATGCCAACTGACCAACTGGCCA
TATTCGGAGCAATTTGAAGCCAATTTCCATCGCCTGGCGATCGCTCCATTCTTGGCTATATGTTTTTCAC
CGTTCCCGGGGCCATTTTCAAAGACTCGTCGGTAAGATAAGATTGTGTCACTCGCTGTCTCTCTTCATTT
GTCGAAGAATGCTGAGGAATTTCGCGATGACGTCGGCGAGTATTTTGAAGAATGAGAATAATTTGTATTT
ATACGAAAATCAGTTAGTGGAATTTTCTACAAAAACATGTTATCTATAGATAATTTTGTTGCAAAATATG
TTGACTATGACAAAGATTGTATGTATATACCTTTAATGTATTCTCATTTTCTTATGTATTTATAATGGCA
ATGATGATACTGATGATATTTTAAGATGATGCCAGACCACAGGCTGATTTCTGCGTCTTTTGCCGAACGC
AGTGCATGTGCGGTTGTTGTTTTTTGGAATAGTTTCAATTTTCGGACTGTCCGCTTTGATTTCAGTTTCT
TGGCTTATTCAAAAAGCAAAGTAAAGCCAAAAAAGCGAGATGGCAATACCAAATGCGGCAAAACGGTAGT
GGAAGGAAAGGGGTGCGGGGCAGCGGAAGGAAGGGTGGGGCGGGGCGTGGCGGGGTCTGTGGCTGGGCGC
GACGTCACCGACGTTGGAGCCACTCCTTTGACCATGTGTGCGTGTGTGTATTATTCGTGTCTCGCCACTC
GCCGGTTGTTTTTTTCTTTTTATCTCGCTCTCTCTAGCGCCATCTCGTACGCATGCTCAACGCACCGCAT
GTTGCCGTGTCCTTTATGCGTCATTTTGGCTCGAAATAGGCAATTATTTAAACAAAGATTAGTCAACGAA
AACGCTAAAATAAATAAGTCTACAATATGGTTACTTATTGCCATGTGTGTGCAGCCAACGATAGCAACAA
AAGCAACAACACAGTGGCTTTCCCTCTTTCACTTTTTGTTTGCAAGCGCGTGCGAGCAAGACGGCACGAC
CGGCAAACGCAATTACGCTGACAAAGAGCAGACGAAGTTTTGGCCGAAAAACATCAAGGCGCCTGATACG
AATGCATTTGCAATAACAATTGCGATATTTAATATTGTTTATGAAGCTGTTTGACTTCAAAACACACAAA
AAAAAAAATAAAACAAATTATTTGAAAGAGAATTAGGAATCGGACAGCTTATCGTTACGGGCTAACAGCA
CACCGAGACGAAATAGCTTACCTGACGTCACAGCCTCTGGAAGAACTGCCGCCAAGCAGAGAGAGAGAGA
AAAAGAGGGAGAGCAGCTTAGACCGCATGTGCTTGTGTGTGAGGCGTCTCTCTCTTCGTCTCCTGTTTGC
GCAAACGCATAGACTGCACTGAGAAAATCGATTACCTATTTTTTATGAATGAATATTTGCACTATTACTA
TTCAAAACTATTAAGATAGCAATCACATTCAATAGCCAAATACTATACCACCTGAGCGATGCAACGAAAT
GATCAATTTGAGCAAAAATGCTGCATATTTAGGACGGCATCATTATAGAAATGCTTCTTGCTGTGTACTT
TTCTCTCGTCTGGCAGCTGTTTCGCCGTTATTGTTAAAACCGGCTTAAGTTAGGTGTGTTTTCTACGACT
AGTGATGCCCCTACTAGAAGATGTGTGTTGCACAAATGTCCCTGAATAACCAATTTGAAGTGCAGATAGC
AGTAAACGTAAGCTAATATGAATATTATTTAACTGTAATGTTTTAATATCGCTGGACATTACTAATAAAC
CCACTATAAACACATGTACATATGTATGTTTTGGCATACAATGAGTAGTTGGGGAAAAAATGTGTAAAAG
CACCGTGACCATCACAGCATAAAGATAACCAGCTGAAGTATCGAATATGAGTAACCCCCAAATTGAATCA
CATGCCGCAACTGATAGGACCCATGGAAGTACACTCTTCATGGCGATATACAAGACACACACAAGCACGA
ACACCCAGTTGCGGAGGAAATTCTCCGTAAATGAAAACCCAATCGGCGAACAATTCATACCCATATATGG
TAAAAGTTTTGAACGCGACTTGAGAGCGGAGAGCATTGCGGCTGATAAGGTTTTAGCGCTAAGCGGGCTT
TATAAAACGGGCTGCGGGACCAGTTTTCATATCACTACCGTTTGAGTTCTTGTGCTGTGTGGATACTCCT
CCCGACACAAAGCCGCTCCATCAGCCAGCAGTCGTCTAATCCAGAGACCCCGGATCGGGGTACCAACATG
GACGCACAAACACGACGACGTGAGCGTCGCGCTGAGAAACAAGCTCAATGGAAAGCTGCAAACGGTGGAT
CTCCTCCACATATGGCTTACCCATACGATGTTCCAGATTACGCTCCTCCAAGCTTGAATTCTATGGATAC
ATCAAAGATTAGTGCCAGGGCCTCGAAAGTAGACGCGTTAGCTCTAAGATATGAAGGTAAAAGTCGACAG
CGCCCGCAATGTTCAACACGACTTGAATTGCAGACGCTAGGTTTTTGGAAAATTAATCTGAACACAGCTG
CGTTAACCGTGTCCAGCGCCTATTCTAATCAAAACAAGAATCGACTTTCTCCAGAAGCAGATAACTCGAG
CTTAATTTGTTCCAATAGTAGCTCAATAAGTTCACGTCGCGCTATGAGAAATCGAGAACGGGCAAACAAC
TATTACCAGCGCTTCGTACCTACCGATTCTCTTCTAATAAGTGGGGAGGATAAAGATAAGGATGCGCTTT
CTCATGGACAGCCCTATAAGTCGAATATCATCGATCACCGTAGCATATCATCTTCACATTTAATGCCGGC
ATTTGCAAAGAGGCGTTTTGTCATATCGAAAGGCAGCAACAGCGAGGAAAGCAACGAGGGGATAAACACT
TGTGCAAGCAAGGGCAAGGCAGCCAGTTCGCCTAGCCGTAAGGGTAGCGAGTTGGATACTGCTGAGACAT
GTTTGAATTTTGTTCAGCCGGATCACGACCAATGCATGTCATCTTCACCTACATTTTCAACATCCCGCCA
AGAAAGGCGGATTGGTAGCGGTCGGCTGTTGCCAAGAAGTGATAATTGGGATTACAAAAACGAAAAGACC
GTAGAAGCCAGCATTGAGAATGAAAAGGAAACATCTCCAAATGGATCTGGAAGTACAAGCAGTCTTAATC
AGCACAATCAAAGCCAACATCGTTCTCGAACATTCAGTGGAAGGTTAGTTGAACGTGTTCCCGAAGTCAC
AGATCGTCGTTTTCAATATGACTCCAAAAAGTCTTTTGATCGTCAGGGAATTAATAATCGACGCATTTCT
GGTAAGGAGCCTTTCAGTACTCAAAGCCGAAGCAAGCGTGGCAATTCCTATCTCATTCACGAAGAACCTG
AATGGTTCAGTGCAGGACCTAAATCACAGCTAGAAACTATTGATCTACACGGGTTTGAAGACCTGGAAAA
AAACGAAGAGCGATCCGTAACTGAAGATAAAAATAATCAAATTCAACAACTTGATAAAAATTTAGACGCG
CAAGCAAGCAAAGATGAAGCTTCGATGAGAAACAGCAATGATAGTTTAAATTTCCGCGAAGTCATTCCAA
GTGATGAAAAGAAGCACACTGACGAAAATGTAGTGACTTCTATTCAAAACTCAACAGATCTCGGCCATCC
CAATAAAAACAAACCAATTCAGATGCAGCCCAGTCAGAATCCTGAAAGTGAATTTAATTTTGATGCCTTT
CTTAATATGCATCCCTTGGATAATTCCGTTTTGAGTAATGATGAAACTGGAAAAAGTGACTCAAAGGGAA
CATCCCGTTTTAGCCGATGGTTTCGACAAAAAGAAGCTGCAAATAATAATGAGTTTCCAGGGTTTCGGGA
ATCGCATGCTCAAGAAAAACGTGGTATTCCAAGTGTTAAGGATCTGGAAGCTCAAGGCGGCCGCTCGAGT
CTAGAGGGCCCGCGGTTCGAAGGTAAGCCTATCCCTAACCCTCTCCTCGGTCTCGATTCTACGCGTACCG
GTCATCATCACCATCACCATTGAGTTTAAACCCGCTGATCAGCCTCGACTGTGCCTTCTAAGGCCTGAGC
TCGCTGATCAGCCTCGATCGAGGATCCAGACATGATAAGATACATTGATGAGTTTGGACAAACCACAACT
AGAATGCAGTGAAAAAAATGCTTTATTTGTGAAATTTGTGATGCTATTGCTTTATTTGTAACCATTATAA
GCTGCAATAAACAAGTTAACAACAACAATTGCATTCATTTTATGTTTCAGGTTCAGGGGGAGGTGTGGGA
GGTTTTTTAAAGCAAGTAAAACCTCTACAAATGTGGTATGGCTGATTATGATCAGTCGACCGATGCCCTT
GAGAGCCTTCAACCCAGTCAGCTCCTTCCGGTGGGCGCGGGGCATGACTATCGTCGCCGCACTTATGACT
GTCTTCTTTATCATGCAACTCGTAGGACAGGTGCCGGCAGCGCTCTGGGTCATTTTCGGCGAGGACCGCT
TTCGCTGGAGCGCGACGATGATCGGCCTGTCGCTTGCGGTATTCGGAATCTTGCACGCCCTCGCTCAAGC
CTTCGTCACTGGTCCCGCCACCAAACGTTTCGGCGAGAAGCAGGCCATTATCGCCGGCATGGCGGCCGAC
GCGCTGGGCTACGTCTTGCTGGCGTTCGCGACGCGAGGCTGGATGGCCTTCCCCATTATGATTCTTCTCG
CTTCCGGCGGCATCGGGATGCCCGCGTTGCAGGCCATGCTGTCCAGGCAGGTAGATGACGACCATCAGGG
ACAGCTTCAAGGATCGCTCGCGGCTCTTACCAGCCAGCAAAAGGCCAGGAACCGTAAAAAGGCCGCGTTG
CTGGCGTTTTTCCATAGGCTCCGCCCCCCTGACGAGCATCACAAAAATCGACGCTCAAGTCAGAGGTGGC
GAAACCCGACAGGACTATAAAGATACCAGGCGTTTCCCCCTGGAAGCTCCCTCGTGCGCTCTCCTGTTCC
GACCCTGCCGCTTACCGGATACCTGTCCGCCTTTCTCCCTTCGGGAAGCGTGGCGCTTTCTCAATGCTCA
CGCTGTAGGTATCTCAGTTCGGTGTAGGTCGTTCGCTCCAAGCTGGGCTGTGTGCACGAACCCCCCGTTC
AGCCCGACCGCTGCGCCTTATCCGGTAACTATCGTCTTGAGTCCAACCCGGTAAGACACGACTTATCGCC
ACTGGCAGCAGCCACTGGTAACAGGATTAGCAGAGCGAGGTATGTAGGCGGTGCTACAGAGTTCTTGAAG
TGGTGGCCTAACTACGGCTACACTAGAAGGACAGTATTTGGTATCTGCGCTCTGCTGAAGCCAGTTACCT
TCGGAAAAAGAGTTGGTAGCTCTTGATCCGGCAAACAAACCACCGCTGGTAGCGGTGGTTTTTTTGTTTG
CAAGCAGCAGATTACGCGCAGAAAAAAAGGATCTCAAGAAGATCCTTTGATCTTTTCTACGGGGTCTGAC
GCTCAGTGGAACGAAAACTCACGTTAAGGGATTTTGGTCATGAGATTATCAAAAAGGATCTTCACCTAGA
TCCTTTTAAATTAAAAATGAAGTTTTAAATCAATCTAAAGTATATATGAGTAAACTTGGTCTGACAGTTA
CCAATGCTTAATCAGTGAGGCACCTATCTCAGCGATCTGTCTATTTCGTTCATCCATAGTTGCCTGACTC
CCCGTCGTGTAGATAACTACGATACGGGAGGGCTTACCATCTGGCCCCAGTGCTGCAATGATACCGCGAG
ACCCACGCTCACCGGCTCCAGATTTATCAGCAATAAACCAGCCAGCCGGAAGGGCCGAGCGCAGAAGTGG
TCCTGCAACTTTATCCGCCTCCATCCAGTCTATTAATTGTTGCCGGGAAGCTAGAGTAAGTAGTTCGCCA
GTTAATAGTTTGCGCAACGTTGTTGCCATTGCTGCAGGCATCGTGGTGTCACGCTCGTCGTTTGGTATGG
CTTCATTCAGCTCCGGTTCCCAACGATCAAGGCGAGTTACATGATCCCCCATGTTGTGCAAAAAAGCGGT
TAGCTCCTTCGGTCCTCCGATCGTTGTCAGAAGTAAGTTGGCCGCAGTGTTATCACTCATGGTTATGGCA
GCACTGCATAATTCTCTTACTGTCATGCCATCCGTAAGATGCTTTTCTGTGACTGGTGAGTACTCAACCA
AGTCATTCTGAGAATAGTGTATGCGGCGACCGAGTTGCTCTTGCCCGGCGTCAACACGGGATAATACCGC
GCCACATAGCAGAACTTTAAAAGTGCTCATCATTGGAAAACGTTCTTCGGGGCGAAAACTCTCAAGGATC
TTACCGCTGTTGAGATCCAGTTCGATGTAACCCACTCGTGCACCCAACTGATCTTCAGCATCTTTTACTT
TCACCAGCGTTTCTGGGTGAGCAAAAACAGGAAGGCAAAATGCCGCAAAAAAGGGAATAAGGGCGACACG
GAAATGTTGAATACTCATACTCTTCCTTTTTCAATATTATTGAAGCATTTATCAGGGTTATTGTCTCATG
AGCGGATACATATTTGAATGTATTTAGAAAAATAAACAAATAGGGGTTCCGCGCACATTTCCCCGAAAAG
TGCCACCTGACGTCTAAGAAACCATTATTATCATGACATTAACCTATAAAAATAGGCGTATCACGAGGCC
CTTTCGT
Features (pLannotate 1.2.2; 11 found; start..end, strand, type, name):
     56..2568    +  promoter       Ac5 promoter: Drosophila melanogaster actin 5C promoter
   2588..2653    +  CDS            N (fragment): REGN_LAMBD - Experimental evidence at protein level: Swiss-Prot protein existence level 1. Plays a role as a transcriptional antitermination factor that allows the virus to initiate its lytic phase. Activates expression of the delayed viral early genes by modifying host RNA polymerase (RNAP) into a form that is resistant to termination signals. This antitermination function requires the host NusA protein which serves to stabilize the interaction between antitermination protein N and host RNA polymerase. From Escherichia phage lambda (Bacteriophage lambda).
   2678..2704    +  CDS            3xHA (fragment): three tandem HA epitope tags
   2723..4255    +  CDS            4E-T (fragment): 4ET_DROME - Experimental evidence at protein level: Swiss-Prot protein existence level 1. eIF4E1-binding protein that regulates translation and stability of mRNAs in processing bodies (P-bodies) (By similarity). Probably plays a role in P-bodies to coordinate the storage of translationally inactive mRNAs in the cytoplasm and prevent their degradation (By similarity). Acts as a binding platform for multiple RNA-binding proteins. Required for the formation of P-bodies (By similarity). From Drosophila melanogaster (Fruit fly).
   4292..4333    +  CDS            V5 tag: epitope tag from simian virus 5
   4433..4567    -  polyA_signal   SV40 poly(A) signal: SV40 polyadenylation signal
   4590..4674    -  CDS            large T antigen (fragment): large T antigen from SV40 (simian virus 40)
   4675..5145    +  CDS            TcR (fragment): tetracycline efflux protein; tet; confers resistance to tetracycline
   5189..5777    -  rep_origin     ori: high-copy-number ColE1/pMB1/pBR322/pUC origin of replication
   5948..6808    -  CDS            AmpR: β-lactamase; bla; confers resistance to ampicillin, carbenicillin, and related antibiotics
   6809..6913    -  promoter       AmpR promoter: bla
