[The description below was written by a language model from this plasmid's Addgene catalogue record and pLannotate feature annotations shown in this document.]
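Description:
pAc5.1B-lambdaN-HA-Dm4E-T_1-510-Y10AL15A-V5His6_D is a 7,007 nt insect expression plasmid. The catalogue lists the backbone as unknown, although the name and annotated parts point to a pAc5.1B-type vector. In bacteria it is maintained through a ColE1/pUC-type origin and selected with ampicillin via the β-lactamase gene and its own promoter. The repository entry lists it as low copy, even though the origin is annotated as a high-copy type. Short annotated fragments of a tetracycline resistance gene and of SV40 large T antigen appear to be non-functional backbone remnants.

Expression is driven by the Drosophila melanogaster actin 5C promoter, a strong constitutive promoter used in fly cell lines, and the transcript is terminated by an SV40 polyadenylation signal. The open reading frame begins with a short fragment of the bacteriophage lambda N protein. This peptide is commonly used to tether a fusion protein to reporter mRNAs carrying BoxB hairpins. It is followed by an HA epitope (a single-repeat-length match to the 3xHA annotation) and then residues 1–510 of Drosophila 4E-T, an eIF4E-binding protein linked to translational regulation and P-bodies. The insert derives from CG32016 isoform C, carries the substitutions Y10A and L15A, and includes an L127S variation noted by the depositor. A V5 tag is annotated downstream, and the name also indicates a His6 tag, which the feature table does not list; whether these C-terminal tags are in frame with the insert is not stated.

The stated purpose is insect cell expression of this mutant 4E-T fragment. The associated publication concerns how 4E-binding proteins engage eIF4E to repress translation, so the mutations plausibly target an eIF4E-binding motif, although the record does not say so.
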