Addgene plasmid #146152: pAc5.1B-lambdaN-HA-Dm4E-T_1-510-Y10AL15A-V5His6_D
Purpose: Insect Expression of Dm4E-T_1-510-Y10AL15A
Depositing lab: Elisa Izaurralde. Depositing organization: Max Planck Institute for Developmental Biology. Publication: 4E-BPs require non-canonical 4E-binding motifs and a lateral surface of eIF4E to repress translation. Igreja C, Peter D, Weiler C, Izaurralde E. Nat Commun. 2014 Sep 2;5:4790. doi: 10.1038/ncomms5790. PubMed 25179781.
Backbone
  Vector backbone: Unknown
  Vector type: Insect Expression
Growth in bacteria
  Bacterial resistance: Ampicillin, 100 μg/mL
  Growth temperature: 37°C
  Growth strain: DH5alpha
  Copy number: Low Copy
Gene/Insert
  Gene/Insert name: Dm4E-T_1-510-Y10AL15A
  Species: D. melanogaster (fly)
  Entrez Gene: 4E-T (a.k.a. Dmel_CG32016, CG11097, CG11232, CG32016, Dm4E-T, Dmel\CG32016)
  Cloning method: Unknown
Terms and licenses: Academic/Nonprofit Terms; Industry Terms: Not Available to Industry
Depositor comments: ORF extracted from CG32016 isoform C. NCBI:NM_166798.1, one non silent variations L127S annotated as EST Plasmids from this collection were made available to the research community and donated after the lab closed. Please note that the sequence provided by the depositing laboratory may be theoretical/predicted or based on Sanger sequencing results. There may be discrepancies between sequencing results obtained by Addgene and the depositor sequence. If an Addgene verified sequence is not available, please contact before placing your order to request that our lab fully sequence the plasmid.
How to cite: pAc5.1B-lambdaN-HA-Dm4E-T_1-510-Y10AL15A-V5His6_D was a gift from Elisa Izaurralde (Addgene plasmid # 146152 ; http://n2t.net/addgene:146152 ; RRID:Addgene_146152)
